>Addgene plasmid #91307 | pHH0103_MPP1-1/1-IS2/2 | addgene full sequence | sequence record 191138 | Addgene NGS Result
TTAACCTATAAAAATAGGCGTATCACGAGGCCCTTTCGTCTTCAAGAATTCCCGACACCATCGAATGGTG
CAAAACCTTTCGCGGTATGGCATGATAGCGCCCGGAAGAGAGTCAATTCAGGGTGGTGAATGTGAAACCA
GTAACGTTATACGATGTCGCAGAGTATGCCGGTGTCTCTTATCAGACCGTTTCCCGCGTGGTGAACCAGG
CCAGCCACGTTTCTGCGAAAACGCGGGAAAAAGTGGAAGCGGCGATGGCGGAGCTGAATTACATTCCCAA
CCGCGTGGCACAACAACTGGCGGGCAAACAGTCGTTGCTGATTGGCGTTGCCACCTCCAGTCTGGCCCTG
CACGCGCCGTCGCAAATTGTCGCGGCGATTAAATCTCGCGCCGATCAACTGGGTGCCAGCGTGGTGGTGT
CGATGGTAGAACGAAGCGGCGTCGAAGCCTGTAAAGCGGCGGTGCACAATCTTCTCGCGCAACGCGTCAG
TGGGCTGATCATTAACTATCCGCTGGATGACCAGGATGCCATTGCTGTGGAAGCTGCCTGCACTAATGTT
CCGGCGTTATTTCTTGATGTCTCTGACCAGACACCCATCAACAGTATTATTTTCTCCCATGAAGACGGTA
CGCGACTGGGCGTGGAGCATCTGGTCGCATTGGGTCACCAGCAAATCGCGCTGTTAGCGGGCCCATTAAG
TTCTGTCTCGGCGCGTCTGCGTCTGGCTGGCTGGCATAAATATCTCACTCGCAATCAAATTCAGCCGATA
GCGGAACGGGAAGGCGACTGGAGTGCCATGTCCGGTTTTCAACAAACCATGCAAATGCTGAATGAGGGCA
TCGTTCCCACTGCGATGCTGGTTGCCAACGATCAGATGGCGCTGGGCGCAATGCGCGCCATTACCGAGTC
CGGGCTGCGCGTTGGTGCGGATATCTCGGTAGTGGGATACGACGATACCGAAGACAGCTCATGTTATATC
CCGCCGTTAACCACCATCAAACAGGATTTTCGCCTGCTGGGGCAAACCAGCGTGGACCGCTTGCTGCAAC
TCTCTCAGGGCCAGGCGGTGAAGGGCAATCAGCTGTTGCCCGTCTCACTGGTGAAAAGAAAAACCACCCT
GGCGCCCAATACGCAAACCGCCTCTCCCCGCGCGTTGGCCGATTCATTAATGCAGCTGGCACGACAGGTT
TCCCGACTGGAAAGCGGGCAGTGAGCGCAACGCAATTAATGTAAGTTAGCTCACTCATTAGGCACAATTC
TCATGTTTGACAGCTTATCATCGACTGCACGGTGCACCAATGCTTCTGGCGTCAGGCAGCCATCGGAAGC
TGTGGTATGGCTGTGCAGGTCGTAAATCACTGCATAATTCGTGTCGCTCAAGGCGCACTCCCGTTCTGGA
TAATGTTTTTTGCGCCGACATCATAACGGTTCTGGCAAATATTCTGAAATGAGCTGTTGACAATTAATCA
TCGGCTCGTATAATGTGTGGAATTGTGAGCGGATAACAATTTCACACAGGAAACAGCCAGTCCGTTTAGG
TGTTTTCACGAGCACTTCACCAACAAGGACCATAGATTATGAAAATCGAAGAACACCATCACCATCACCA
TTCCAGCGGTAAGCTTATGTCCCCTATACTAGGTTATTGGAAAATTAAGGGCCTTGTGCAACCCACTCGA
CTTCTTTTGGAATATCTTGAAGAAAAATATGAAGAGCATTTGTATGAGCGCGATGAAGGTGATAAATGGC
GAAACAAAAAGTTTGAATTGGGTTTGGAGTTTCCCAATCTTCCTTATTATATTGATGGTGATGTTAAATT
AACACAGTCTATGGCCATCATACGTTATATAGCTGACAAGCACAACATGTTGGGTGGTTGTCCAAAAGAG
CGTGCAGAGATTTCAATGCTTGAAGGAGCGGTTTTGGATATTAGATACGGTGTTTCGAGAATTGCATATA
GTAAAGACTTTGAAACTCTCAAAGTTGATTTTCTTAGCAAGCTACCTGAAATGCTGAAAATGTTCGAAGA
TCGTTTATGTCATAAAACATATTTAAATGGTGATCATGTAACCCATCCTGACTTCATGTTGTATGACGCT
CTTGATGTTGTTTTATACATGGACCCAATGTGCCTGGATGCGTTCCCAAAATTAGTTTGTTTTAAAAAAC
GTATTGAAGCTATCCCACAAATTGATAAGTACTTGAAATCCAGCAAGTATATAGCATGGCCTTTGCAGGG
CTGGCAAGCCACGTTTGGTGGTGGCGACCATCCTCCAAAATCGGATCTGGAAGTTCTGTTCCAGGGGCCC
CTGTCCAGCGGTCTGGTTCCGCGTGGTTCCGGTACCGCGGCCCAGCCGGCCAAAGCAATGAAAGAAACGA
AAGGCATGATCTCCCTGAAAGTTATCCCGAATCAACAGTCCCGTCTGCCGGCTCTGCAAGAAGCTGGCCT
GAAATTTGCTACCGGCGATATCATCCAGATCATCAACAAAGATGACTCTAATTGGTGGCAAGGCCGTGTG
GAAGGTAGCTCTAAAGAATCAGCCGGTCTGATTCCGTCGCCGGAACTGCAGGAATGGCGCGTTGCGAGTA
TGGCCCAATCCGCACCGGCGGCCGCATA
[142 nt withheld, positions 2619-2760]
C
[98 nt withheld, positions 2762-2859]
AGTTTGTACTGGTGACGAAACTCAGTGTCTAGCTAGAGTGGC
[149 nt withheld, positions 2902-3050]
T
[41 nt withheld, positions 3052-3092]
T
[62 nt withheld, positions 3094-3155]
A
[35 nt withheld, positions 3157-3191]
CCTCCCTCAATCGGTTGAATGTCGCCCTTTTGTCTTTGGCGCTGGTAAACCATATGAA
[86 nt withheld, positions 3250-3335]
T
[54 nt withheld, positions 3337-3390]
CTAGCGCCGCCCTATACCTTGTCTGCCTCCCCGCGTTGCGTCGCGGTGCATGGAGCCGGGCCACCTCGAC
CTGAATGGAAGCCGGCGGCACCTCGCTAACGGATTCACCACTCCAAGAATTGGAGCCAATCAATTCTTGC
GGAGAACTGTGAATGCGCAAACCAACCCTTGGCAGAACATATCCATCGCGTCCGCCATCTCCAGCAGCCG
CACGCGGCGCATCTCGGGCAGCGTTGGGTCCTGGCCACGGGTGCGCATGATCGTGCTCCTGTCGTTGAGG
ACCCGGCTAGGCTGGCGGGGTTGCCTTACTGGTTAGCAGAATGAATCACCGATACGCGAGCGAACGTGAA
GCGACTGCTGCTGCAAAACGTCTGCGACCTGAGCAACAACATGAATGGTCTTCGGTTTCCGTGTTTCGTA
AAGTCTGGAAACGCGGAAGTCAGCGCCCTGCACCATTATGTTCCGGATCTGCATCGCAGGATGCTGCTGG
CTACCCTGTGGAACACCTACATCTGTATTAACGAAGCGCTGGCATTGACCCTGAGTGATTTTTCTCTGGT
CCCGCCGCATCCATACCGCCAGTTGTTTACCCTCACAACGTTCCAGTAACCGGGCATGTTCATCATCAGT
AACCCGTATCGTGAGCATCCTCTCTCGTTTCATCGGTATCATTACCCCCATGAACAGAAATCCCCCTTAC
ACGGAGGCATCAGTGACCAAACAGGAAAAAACCGCCCTTAACATGGCCCGCTTTATCAGAAGCCAGACAT
TAACGCTTCTGGAGAAACTCAACGAGCTGGACGCGGATGAACAGGCAGACATCTGTGAATCGCTTCACGA
CCACGCTGATGAGCTTTACCGCAGGATCCGCGAAATTGTAAGCGTTAATATTTTGTTAAAATTCGCGTTA
AATTTTTGTTAAATCAGCTCATTTTTTAACCAATAGGCCGAAATCGGCAAAATCCCTTATAAATCAAAAG
AATAGACCGAGATAGGGT
[37 nt withheld, positions 4389-4425]
AAAGAACGTGGACTCCAACGTCAAAGG
[49 nt withheld, positions 4453-4501]
T
[91 nt withheld, positions 4503-4593]
G
[124 nt withheld, positions 4595-4718]
CGCGGATCCTGCCTCGCGCGTTTCGGTGATGACGGTGAAAACCTCTGACACATGCAGCTCCCGGAGACGG
TCACAGCTTGTCTGTAAGCGGATGCCGGGAGCAGACAAGCCCGTCAGGGCGCGTCAGCGGGTGTTGGCGG
GTGTCGGGGCGCAGCCATGACCCAGTCACGTAGCGATAGCGGAGTGTATACTGGCTTAACTATGCGGCAT
CAGAGCAGATTGTACTGAGAGTGCACCATATGCGGTGTGAAATACCGCACAGATGCGTAAGGAGAAAATA
CCGCATCAGGCGCTCTTCCGCTTCCTCGCTCACTGACTCGCTGCGCTCGGTCGTTCGGCTGCGGCGAGCG
GTATCAGCTCACTCAAAGGCGGTAATACGGTTATCCACAGAATCAGGGGATAACGCAGGAAAGAACATGT
GAGCAAAAGGCCAGCAAAAGGCCAGGAACCGTAAAAAGGCCGCGTTGCTGGCGTTTTTCCATAGGCTCCG
CCCCCCTGACGAGCATCACAAAAATCGACGCTCAAGTCAGAGGTGGCGAAACCCGACAGGACTATAAAGA
TACCAGGGTTTCCCCCTGGAAGCTCCCTCGTGCGCTCTCCTGTTCCGACCCTGCCGCTTACCGGATACCT
GTCCGCCTTTCTCCCTTCGGGAAGCGTGGCGCTTTCTCATAGCTCACGCTGTAGGTATCTCAGTTCGGTG
TAGGTCGTTCGCTCCAAGCTGGGCTGTGTGCACGAACCCCCCGTTCAGCCCGACCGCTGCGCCTTATCCG
GTAACTATCGTCTTGAGTCCAACCCGGTAAGACACGACTTATCGCCACTGGCAGCAGCCACTGGTAACAG
GATTAGCAGAGCGAGGTATGTAGGCGGTGCTACAGAGTTCTTGAAGTGGTGGCCTAACTACGGCTACACT
AGAAGGACAGTATTTGGTATCTGCGCTCTGCTGAAGCCAGTTACCTTCGGAAAAAGAGTTGGTAGCTCTT
GATCCGGCAAACAAACCACCGCTGGTAGCGGTGGTTTTTTTGTTTGCAAGCAGCAGATTACGCGCAGAAA
AAAAGGATCTCAAGAAGATCCTTTGATCTTTTCTACGGGGTCTGACGCTCAGTGGAACGAAAACTCACGT
TAAGGGATTTTGGTCATGAGATTATCAAAAAGGATCTTCACCTAGATCCTTTTAAATTAAAAATGAAGTT
TTAAATCAATCTAAAGTATATATGAGTAAACTTGGTCTGACAGTTACCAATGCTTAATCAGTGAGGCACC
TATCTCAGCGATCTGTCTATTTCGTTCATCCATAGTTGCCTGACTCCCCGTCGTGTAGATAACTACGATA
CGGGAGGGCTTACCATCTGGCCCCAGTGCTGCAATGATACCGCGAGACCCACGCTCACCGGCTCCAGATT
TATCAGCAATAAACCAGCCAGCCGGAAGGGCCGAGCGCAGAAGTGGTCCTGCAACTTTATCCGCCTCCAT
CCAGTCTATTAATTGTTGCCGGGAAGCTAGAGTAAGTAGTTCGCCAGTTAATAGTTTGCGCAACGTTGTT
GCCATTGCTGCAGGCATCGTGGTGTCACGCTCGTCGTTTGGTATGGCTTCATTCAGCTCCGGTTCCCAAC
GATCAAGGCGAGTTACATGATCCCCCATGTTGTGCAAAAAAGCGGTTAGCTCCTTCGGTCCTCCGATCGT
TGTCAGAAGTAAGTTGGCCGCAGTGTTATCACTCATGGTTATGGCAGCACTGCATAATTCTCTTACTGTC
ATGCCATCCGTAAGATGCTTTTCTGTGACTGGTGAGTACTCAACCAAGTCATTCTGAGAATAGTGTATGC
GGCGACCGAGTTGCTCTTGCCCGGCGTCAACACGGGATAATACCGCGCCACATAGCAGAACTTTAAAAGT
GCTCATCATTGGAAAACGTTCTTCGGGGCGAAAACTCTCAAGGATCTTACCGCTGTTGAGATCCAGTTCG
ATGTAACCCACTCGTGCACCCAACTGATCTTCAGCATCTTTTACTTTCACCAGCGTTTCTGGGTGAGCAA
AAACAGGAAGGCAAAATGCCGCAAAAAAGGGAATAAGGGCGACACGGAAATGTTGAATACTCATACTCTT
CCTTTTTCAATATTATTGAAGCATTTATCAGGGTTATTGTCTCATGAGCGGATACATATTTGAATGTATT
TAGAAAAATAAACAAATAGGGGTTCCGCGCACATTTCCCCGAAAAGTGCCACCTGACGTCTAAGAAACCA
TTATTATCATGACA
Features (pLannotate 1.2.2; 21 found; start..end, strand, type, name):
     54..131     +  promoter       lacIq promoter: lacI (mutant); In the lacIq allele, a single base change in the promoter boosts expression of the lacI gene about 10-fold.
    132..1214    +  CDS            lacI: lac repressor; lacI; The lac repressor binds to the lac operator to inhibit transcription in E. coli. This inhibition can be relieved by adding lactose or isopropyl-β-D-thiogalactopyranoside (IPTG).
   1227..1248    +  protein_bind   CAP binding site: CAP binding activates transcription in the presence of cAMP. E. coli catabolite activator protein
   1267..1284    +  promoter       tet promoter (fragment): E. coli promoter for tetracycline efflux protein gene
   1457..1485    +  promoter       tac promoter: strong E. coli promoter; hybrid between the trp and lac UV5 promoters
   1493..1509    +  protein_bind   lac operator: The lac repressor binds to the lac operator to inhibit transcription in E. coli. This inhibition can be relieved by adding lactose or isopropyl-β-D-thiogalactopyranoside (IPTG). lac repressor encoded by lacI
   1594..1611    +  CDS            6xHis: 6xHis affinity tag
   1627..2280    +  CDS            GST26_SCHJA: Experimental evidence at protein level: Swiss-Prot protein existence level 1. GST isoenzymes appear to play a central role in the parasite detoxification system. Other functions are also suspected including a role in increasing the solubility of haematin in the parasite gut. From Schistosoma japonicum (Blood fluke).
   2353..2616    +  CDS            MPP1 (fragment): EM55_HUMAN - Also known as DXS552E, EMP55. Experimental evidence at protein level: Swiss-Prot protein existence level 1. Essential regulator of neutrophil polarity. Regulates neutrophil polarization by regulating AKT1 phosphorylation through a mechanism that is independent of PIK3CG activity (By similarity). From Homo sapiens (Human).
   2623..2670    +  terminator     fd terminator (sequence withheld): central terminator from bacteriophage fd (Otsuka and Kunisawa, 1982)
   2675..2887    +  CDS            M13 gene III (fragment) (sequence partly withheld): pIII; III; minor coat protein
   2902..3372    +  CDS            M13 gene III (fragment) (sequence partly withheld): pIII; III; minor coat protein
   3394..3464    +  CDS            TcR (fragment): tetracycline efflux protein; tet; confers resistance to tetracycline
   3706..4086    -  CDS            YPB1_ECOLX: Protein predicted: Swiss-Prot protein existence level 4. From Escherichia coli.
   4103..4254    +  CDS            rop (fragment): Rop protein, which maintains plasmids at low copy number; rop
   4290..4718    -  rep_origin     f1 ori (sequence partly withheld): f1 bacteriophage origin of replication; arrow indicates direction of (+) strand synthesis
   4727..4766    +  CDS            rop (fragment): Rop protein, which maintains plasmids at low copy number; rop
   4868..5008    +  misc_feature   bom: basis of mobility region from pBR322
   5194..5781    -  rep_origin     ori: high-copy-number ColE1/pMB1/pBR322/pUC origin of replication
   5952..6812    -  CDS            AmpR: β-lactamase; bla; confers resistance to ampicillin, carbenicillin, and related antibiotics
   6813..6917    -  promoter       AmpR promoter: bla
