[The description below was written by a language model from this plasmid's Addgene catalogue record and pLannotate feature annotations shown in this document.]
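Description:
pHH0103_MPP1-1/1-IS2/2 is a bacterial expression plasmid of about 7 kb, built on the pHH0103 backbone, for producing and purifying a human SH3 domain construct from MPP1 (also known as EMP55 or p55) in E. coli. It carries a ColE1/pBR322-type origin with the pBR322 bom region and is selected through an ampicillin resistance gene (β-lactamase) driven by its own promoter. The catalogue lists it as low copy. Only fragments of rop are annotated, and they flank an f1 phage origin, which suggests the f1 ori was inserted into that gene. The f1 origin would allow single-stranded DNA production with helper phage.

The expression cassette is driven by the strong hybrid tac promoter followed by a lac operator. A lacI gene under the up-mutated lacIq promoter supplies abundant repressor from the plasmid, so transcription stays off until it is induced with IPTG. Downstream, the annotated coding features run in order: a 6xHis tag, Schistosoma japonicum glutathione S-transferase, and then the 267 bp human MPP1 fragment, cloned between SfiI and NotI sites. This arrangement is consistent with an N-terminal His-GST fusion that can be purified by either nickel or glutathione affinity, although the feature table does not show the reading frame continuity or any protease cleavage site. The insert is followed by the bacteriophage fd terminator.

Fragments of M13 gene III and of the tetracycline resistance gene lie beyond the terminator. They appear to be non-functional remnants of a phagemid and pBR322 ancestry rather than part of the expressed product. The plasmid belongs to a collection used to survey the binding specificities of the human SH3 domain family.
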