Addgene plasmid #91307: pHH0103_MPP1-1/1-IS2/2
Purpose: Protein expression and purification of human SH3 domain construct MPP1-1/1-IS2/2
Depositing lab: Sachdev Sidhu. Depositing organization: University of Toronto. Publication: Comprehensive Analysis of the Human SH3 Domain Family Reveals a Wide Variety of Non-canonical Specificities. Teyra J, Huang H, Jain S, Guan X, Dong A, Liu Y, Tempel W, Min J, Tong Y, Kim PM, Bader GD, Sidhu SS. Structure. 2017 Oct 3;25(10):1598-1610.e3. doi: 10.1016/j.str.2017.07.017. Epub 2017 Sep 7. PubMed 28890361.
Backbone
  Vector backbone: pHH0103
  Vector type: Bacterial Expression
Growth in bacteria
  Bacterial resistance: Ampicillin, 100 μg/mL
  Growth temperature: 37°C
  Growth strain: DH5alpha
  Copy number: Low Copy
Gene/Insert
  Gene/Insert name: MPP1-1/1-IS2/2
  Species: H. sapiens (human)
  Insert size (bp): 267
  Entrez Gene: MPP1 (a.k.a. AAG12, DXS552E, EMP55, MRG1, PEMP)
  Cloning method: Restriction Enzyme; 5′ cloning site Sfi1 (unknown if destroyed); 3′ cloning site Not1 (unknown if destroyed)
Terms and licenses: Academic/Nonprofit Terms; Industry Terms: Not Available to Industry
How to cite: pHH0103_MPP1-1/1-IS2/2 was a gift from Sachdev Sidhu (Addgene plasmid # 91307 ; http://n2t.net/addgene:91307 ; RRID:Addgene_91307)
