>Addgene plasmid #91307 | pHH0103_MPP1-1/1-IS2/2 | depositor partial sequence | sequence record 175795 | insert sequence
GGCCCAGCCGGCCAAAGCAATGAAAGAAACGAAAGGCATGATCTCCCTGAAAGTTATCCCGAATCAACAG
TCCCGTCTGCCGGCTCTGCAAGAAGCTGGCCTGAAATTTGCTACCGGCGATATCATCCAGATCATCAACA
AAGATGACTCTAATTGGTGGCAAGGCCGTGTGGAAGGTAGCTCTAAAGAATCAGCCGGTCTGATTCCGTC
GCCGGAACTGCAGGAATGGCGCGTTGCGAGTATGGCCCAATCCGCACCGGCGGCCGC
